LOCUS       Exported 6400 bp ds-DNA circular SYN 13-MAY-2021
DEFINITION  Expresses E112K spastin M1 and M87 in mammalian cells.
ACCESSION   .
VERSION     .
KEYWORDS    pCMV-Tag/E112K with 5'UTR
SOURCE      synthetic DNA construct
  ORGANISM  synthetic DNA construct
REFERENCE   1 (bases 1 to 6400)
  AUTHORS   Solowska JM, Garbern JY, Baas PW
  TITLE     Evaluation of loss of function as an explanation for SPG4-based
            hereditary spastic paraplegia.
  JOURNAL   Hum Mol Genet. 2010 Jul 15;19(14):2767-79. doi: 10.1093/hmg/ddq177.
            Epub 2010 Apr 29.
  PUBMED    20430936
REFERENCE   2 (bases 1 to 6400)
  AUTHORS   .
  TITLE     Direct Submission
  JOURNAL   Exported May 13, 2021 from SnapGene Server 1.1.58
            http://www.snapgene.com
FEATURES             Location/Qualifiers
     source          1..6400
                     /organism="synthetic DNA construct"
                     /mol_type="other DNA"
     enhancer        1..304
                     /label=CMV enhancer
                     /note="human cytomegalovirus immediate early enhancer"
     promoter        305..508
                     /label=CMV promoter
                     /note="human cytomegalovirus (CMV) immediate early
                     promoter"
     primer_bind     459..479
                     /label=CMV-F
                     /note="Human CMV immediate early promoter, forward primer"
     promoter        554..572
                     /label=T3 promoter
                     /note="promoter for bacteriophage T3 RNA polymerase"
     primer_bind     complement(2763..2779)
                     /label=KS primer
                     /note="common sequencing primer, one of multiple similar
                     variants"
     primer_bind     complement(2764..2780)
                     /label=pBluescriptKS
                     /note="For pBluescript vector"
     primer_bind     complement(2835..2854)
                     /label=T7
                     /note="T7 promoter, forward primer"
     promoter        complement(2836..2854)
                     /label=T7 promoter
                     /note="promoter for bacteriophage T7 RNA polymerase"
     polyA_signal    3128..3249
                     /label=SV40 poly(A) signal
                     /note="SV40 polyadenylation signal"
     primer_bind     complement(3165..3184)
                     /label=SV40pA-R
                     /note="SV40 polyA, reverse primer"
     primer_bind     3219..3238
                     /label=EBV-rev
                     /note="SV40 polyA terminator, reverse primer"
     rep_origin      complement(3256..3711)
                     /direction=LEFT
                     /label=f1 ori
                     /note="f1 bacteriophage origin of replication; arrow
                     indicates direction of (+) strand synthesis"
     primer_bind     complement(3393..3414)
                     /label=F1ori-F
                     /note="F1 origin, forward primer"
     primer_bind     3605..3624
                     /label=F1ori-R
                     /note="F1 origin, reverse primer"
     promoter        3738..3842
                     /gene="bla"
                     /label=AmpR promoter
     promoter        3844..4201
                     /label=SV40 promoter
                     /note="SV40 enhancer and early promoter"
     primer_bind     complement(3867..3887)
                     /label=pBABE 3'
                     /note="SV40 enhancer, reverse primer for pBABE vectors"
     rep_origin      4052..4187
                     /label=SV40 ori
                     /note="SV40 origin of replication"
     primer_bind     4114..4133
                     /label=SV40pro-F
                     /note="SV40 promoter/origin, forward primer"
     CDS             4236..5030
                     /codon_start=1
                     /gene="aph(3')-II (or nptII)"
                     /product="aminoglycoside phosphotransferase from Tn5"
                     /label=NeoR/KanR
                     /note="confers resistance to neomycin, kanamycin, and G418
                     (Geneticin(R))"
                     /translation="MIEQDGLHAGSPAAWVERLFGYDWAQQTIGCSDAAVFRLSAQGRP
                     VLFVKTDLSGALNELQDEAARLSWLATTGVPCAAVLDVVTEAGRDWLLLGEVPGQDLLS
                     SHLAPAEKVSIMADAMRRLHTLDPATCPFDHQAKHRIERARTRMEAGLVDQDDLDEEHQ
                     GLAPAELFARLKASMPDGEDLVVTHGDACLPNIMVENGRFSGFIDCGRLGVADRYQDIA
                     LATRDIAEELGGEWADRFLVLYGIAAPDSQRIAFYRLLDEFF"
     primer_bind     complement(4290..4309)
                     /label=Neo-R
                     /note="Neomycin resistance gene, reverse primer"
     primer_bind     4900..4919
                     /label=Neo-F
                     /note="Neomycin resistance gene, forward primer"
     primer_bind     complement(5218..5237)
                     /label=TK-pA-R
                     /note="Thymidine kinase polyA, reverse primer"
     polyA_signal    5262..5309
                     /label=HSV TK poly(A) signal
                     /note="herpes simplex virus thymidine kinase
                     polyadenylation signal (Cole and Stacy, 1985)"
     rep_origin      5638..6226
                     /direction=RIGHT
                     /label=ori
                     /note="high-copy-number ColE1/pMB1/pBR322/pUC origin of
                     replication"
     primer_bind     6127..6146
                     /label=pBR322ori-F
                     /note="pBR322 origin, forward primer"
ORIGIN
        1 cgttacataa cttacggtaa atggcccgcc tggctgaccg cccaacgacc cccgcccatt
       61 gacgtcaata atgacgtatg ttcccatagt aacgccaata gggactttcc attgacgtca
      121 atgggtggag tatttacggt aaactgccca cttggcagta catcaagtgt atcatatgcc
      181 aagtacgccc cctattgacg tcaatgacgg taaatggccc gcctggcatt atgcccagta
      241 catgacctta tgggactttc ctacttggca gtacatctac gtattagtca tcgctattac
      301 catggtgatg cggttttggc agtacatcaa tgggcgtgga tagcggtttg actcacgggg
      361 atttccaagt ctccacccca ttgacgtcaa tgggagtttg ttttggcacc aaaatcaacg
      421 ggactttcca aaatgtcgta acaactccgc cccattgacg caaatgggcg gtaggcgtgt
      481 acggtgggag gtctatataa gcagagctgg tttagtgaac cgtcagatcc gctagcgatt
      541 acgccaagct cgaaattaac cctcactaaa gggaacaaaa gctggaggac ccacgcgtcc
      601 gggcccgagc caccgactgc aggaggagaa ggggttgtgc tcctggccga ggaaggagaa
      661 aggggcgggg ccggcgggca gcgtgcggca gtgcggagct cctgagaccg gcgggcacac
      721 gggggtctgt ggcccccgcc gtagcagtgg ctgccgccgt cgcttggttc ccgtcggtct
      781 gcgggaggcg ggttatggcg gcggcggcag tgagagctgt gaatgaattc tccgggtgga
      841 cgagggaaga agaaaggctc cggcggcgcc agcaacccgg tgcctcccag gcctccgccc
      901 ccttgcctgg cccccgcccc tcccgccgcc gggccggccc ctccgcccga gtcgccgcat
      961 aagcggaacc tgtactattt ctcctacccg ctgtttgtag gcttcgcgct gctgcgtttg
     1021 gtcgccttcc acctggggct cctcttcgtg tggctctgcc agcgcttctc ccgcgccctc
     1081 atggcagcca agaggagctc cggggccgcg ccagcacctg cctcggcctc ggccccggcg
     1141 ccggtgccgg gcggcaaggc cgagcgcgtc cgagtcttcc acaaacaggc cttcgagtac
     1201 atctccattg ccctgcgcat cgatgaggat gagaaagcag gacagaagga gcaagctgtg
     1261 gaatggtata agaaaggtat tgaagaactg gaaaaaggaa tagctgttat agttacagga
     1321 caaggtgaac agtgtgaaag agctagacgc cttcaagcta aaatgatgac taatttggtt
     1381 atggccaagg accgcttaca acttctagag aagatgcaac cagttttgcc attttccaag
     1441 tcacaaacgg acgtctataa tgacagtact aacttggcat gccgcaatgg acatctccag
     1501 tcagaaagtg gagctgttcc aaaaagaaaa gaccccttaa cacacactag taattcactg
     1561 cctcgttcaa aaacagttat gaaaactgga tctgcaggcc tttcaggcca ccatagagca
     1621 cctagttaca gtggtttatc catggtttct ggagtgaaac agggatctgg tcctgctcct
     1681 accactcata agggtactcc gaaaacaaat aggacaaata aaccttctac ccctacaact
     1741 gctactcgta agaaaaaaga cttgaagaat tttaggaatg tggacagcaa ccttgctaac
     1801 cttataatga atgaaattgt ggacaatgga acagctgtta aatttgatga tatagctggt
     1861 caagacttgg caaaacaagc attgcaagaa attgttattc ttccttctct gaggcctgag
     1921 ttgttcacag ggcttagagc tcctgccaga gggctgttac tctttggtcc acctgggaat
     1981 gggaagacaa tgctggctaa agcagtagct gcagaatcga atgcaacctt ctttaatata
     2041 agtgctgcaa gtttaacttc aaaatacgtg ggagaaggag agaaattggt gagggctctt
     2101 tttgctgtgg ctcgagaact tcaaccttct ataattttta tagatgaagt tgatagcctt
     2161 ttgtgtgaaa gaagagaagg ggagcacgat gctagtagac gcctaaaaac tgaatttcta
     2221 atagaatttg atggtgtaca gtctgctgga gatgacagag tacttgtaat gggtgcaact
     2281 aataggccac aagagcttga tgaggctgtt ctcaggcgtt tcatcaaacg ggtatatgtg
     2341 tctttaccaa atgaggagac aagactactt ttgcttaaaa atctgttatg taaacaagga
     2401 agtccattga cccaaaaaga actagcacaa cttgctagaa tgactgatgg atactcagga
     2461 agtgacctaa cagctttggc aaaagatgca gcactgggtc ctatccgaga actaaaacca
     2521 gaacaggtga agaatatgtc tgccagtgag atgagaaata ttcgattatc tgacttcact
     2581 gaatccttga aaaaaataaa acgcagcgtc agccctcaaa ctttagaagc gtacatacgt
     2641 tggaacaagg actttggaga taccactgtt taaggaaata cctttgtaaa cctgcagaac
     2701 attttactta aaagaggaaa cacaagatcc cccgggctgc aggaattcga tatcaagctt
     2761 atcgataccg tcgacctcga gggggggccc ggtaccttaa ttaattaagg taccaggtaa
     2821 gtgtacccaa ttcgccctat agtgagtcgt attacaattc actcgatcgc ccttcccaac
     2881 agttgcgcag cctgaatggc gaatggagat ccaattttta agtgtataat gtgttaaact
     2941 actgattcta attgtttgtg tattttagat tcacagtccc aaggctcatt tcaggcccct
     3001 cagtcctcac agtctgttca tgatcataat cagccatacc acatttgtag aggttttact
     3061 tgctttaaaa aacctcccac acctccccct gaacctgaaa cataaaatga atgcaattgt
     3121 tgttgttaac ttgtttattg cagcttataa tggttacaaa taaagcaata gcatcacaaa
     3181 tttcacaaat aaagcatttt tttcactgca ttctagttgt ggtttgtcca aactcatcaa
     3241 tgtatcttaa cgcgtaaatt gtaagcgtta atattttgtt aaaattcgcg ttaaattttt
     3301 gttaaatcag ctcatttttt aaccaatagg ccgaaatcgg caaaatccct tataaatcaa
     3361 aagaatagac cgagataggg ttgagtgttg ttccagtttg gaacaagagt ccactattaa
     3421 agaacgtgga ctccaacgtc aaaggnnnnn nnnnnnnnnn nnnnnnnnnn nnnnnnnnnn
     3481 nnnnnnnnnn nnnntnnnnn nnnnnnnnnn nnnnnnnnnn nnnnnnnnnn nnnnnnnnnn
     3541 nnnnnnnnnn nnnnnnnnnn nnnnnnnnnn nnnnnnnnnn nnnnnngnnn nnnnnnnnnn
     3601 nnnnnnnnnn nnnnnnnnnn nnnnnnnnnn nnnnnnnnnn nnnnnnnnnn nnnnnnnnnn
     3661 nnnnnnnnnn nnnnnnnnnn nnnnnnnnnn nnnnnnnnnn nnnnnnnnnn ncaggtggca
     3721 cttttcgggg aaatgtgcgc ggaaccccta tttgtttatt tttctaaata cattcaaata
     3781 tgtatccgct catgagacaa taaccctgat aaatgcttca ataatattga aaaaggaaga
     3841 atcctgaggc ggaaagaacc agctgtggaa tgtgtgtcag ttagggtgtg gaaagtcccc
     3901 aggctcccca gcaggcagaa gtatgcaaag catgcatctc aattagtcag caaccaggtg
     3961 tggaaagtcc ccaggctccc cagcaggcag aagtatgcaa agcatgcatc tcaattagtc
     4021 agcaaccata gtcccgcccc taactccgcc catcccgccc ctaactccgc ccagttccgc
     4081 ccattctccg ccccatggct gactaatttt ttttatttat gcagaggccg aggccgcctc
     4141 ggcctctgag ctattccaga agtagtgagg aggctttttt ggaggcctag gcttttgcaa
     4201 agatcgatca agagacagga tgaggatcgt ttcgcatgat tgaacaagat ggattgcacg
     4261 caggttctcc ggccgcttgg gtggagaggc tattcggcta tgactgggca caacagacaa
     4321 tcggctgctc tgatgccgcc gtgttccggc tgtcagcgca ggggcgcccg gttctttttg
     4381 tcaagaccga cctgtccggt gccctgaatg aactgcaaga cgaggcagcg cggctatcgt
     4441 ggctggccac gacgggcgtt ccttgcgcag ctgtgctcga cgttgtcact gaagcgggaa
     4501 gggactggct gctattgggc gaagtgccgg ggcaggatct cctgtcatct caccttgctc
     4561 ctgccgagaa agtatccatc atggctgatg caatgcggcg gctgcatacg cttgatccgg
     4621 ctacctgccc attcgaccac caagcgaaac atcgcatcga gcgagcacgt actcggatgg
     4681 aagccggtct tgtcgatcag gatgatctgg acgaagaaca tcaggggctc gcgccagccg
     4741 aactgttcgc caggctcaag gcgagcatgc ccgacggcga ggatctcgtc gtgacccatg
     4801 gcgatgcctg cttgccgaat atcatggtgg aaaatggccg cttttctgga ttcatcgact
     4861 gtggccggct gggtgtggcg gaccgctatc aggacatagc gttggctacc cgtgatattg
     4921 ctgaagaact tggcggcgaa tgggctgacc gcttcctcgt gctttacggt atcgccgctc
     4981 ccgattcgca gcgcatcgcc ttctatcgcc ttcttgacga gttcttctga gcgggactct
     5041 ggggttcgaa atgaccgacc aagcgacgcc caacctgcca tcacgagatt tcgattccac
     5101 cgccgccttc tatgaaaggt tgggcttcgg aatcgttttc cgggacgccg gctggatgat
     5161 cctccagcgc ggggatctca tgctggagtt cttcgcccac cctaggggga ggctaactga
     5221 aacacggaag gagacaatac cggaaggaac ccgcgctatg acggcaataa aaagacagaa
     5281 taaaacgcac ggtgttgggt cgtttgttca taaacgcggg gttcggtccc agggctggca
     5341 ctctgtcgat accccaccga gaccccattg gggccaatac gcccgcgttt cttccttttc
     5401 cccaccccac cccccaagtt cgggtgaagg cccagggctc gcagccaacg tcggggcggc
     5461 aggccctgcc atagcctcag gttactcata tatactttag attgatttaa aacttcattt
     5521 ttaatttaaa aggatctagg tgaagatcct ttttgataat ctcatgacca aaatccctta
     5581 acgtgagttt tcgttccact gagcgtcaga ccccgtagaa aagatcaaag gatcttcttg
     5641 agatcctttt tttctgcgcg taatctgctg cttgcaaaca aaaaaaccac cgctaccagc
     5701 ggtggtttgt ttgccggatc aagagctacc aactcttttt ccgaaggtaa ctggcttcag
     5761 cagagcgcag ataccaaata ctgttcttct agtgtagccg tagttaggcc accacttcaa
     5821 gaactctgta gcaccgccta catacctcgc tctgctaatc ctgttaccag tggctgctgc
     5881 cagtggcgat aagtcgtgtc ttaccgggtt ggactcaaga cgatagttac cggataaggc
     5941 gcagcggtcg ggctgaacgg ggggttcgtg cacacagccc agcttggagc gaacgaccta
     6001 caccgaactg agatacctac agcgtgagct atgagaaagc gccacgcttc ccgaagggag
     6061 aaaggcggac aggtatccgg taagcggcag ggtcggaaca ggagagcgca cgagggagct
     6121 tccaggggga aacgcctggt atctttatag tcctgtcggg tttcgccacc tctgacttga
     6181 gcgtcgattt ttgtgatgct cgtcaggggg gcggagccta tggaaaaacg ccagcaacgc
     6241 ggccttttta cggttcctgg ccttttgctg gccttttgct cacatgttct ttcctgcgtt
     6301 atcccctgat tctgtggata accgtattac cgccatgcat tagttattaa tagtaatcaa
     6361 ttacggggtc attagttcat agcccatata tggagttccg
//
